Addgene plasmid #191179: EK0302 SFFV-mCherry-SG(Bdnf.s2)SG-EGFP (FLP-IN)
Purpose: Negative control sensor in human cells.
Depositing lab: Xiaojing Gao. Depositing organization: Stanford University. Publication: Modular, programmable RNA sensing using ADAR editing in living cells. Kaseniit KE, Katz N, Kolber NS, Call CC, Wengier DL, Cody WB, Sattely ES, Gao XJ. Nat Biotechnol. 2022 Oct 5. pii: 10.1038/s41587-022-01493-x. doi: 10.1038/s41587-022-01493-x. PubMed 36198772.
Backbone
  Vector backbone: FLP-IN
  Vector type: Mammalian Expression
Growth in bacteria
  Bacterial resistance: Ampicillin, 100 μg/mL
  Growth temperature: 37°C
  Growth strain: DH5alpha
  Copy number: High Copy
Gene/Insert
  Gene/Insert name: mCherry:Bdnf.s2:EGFP (negative control)
  Species: Synthetic
  Mutation: WT
  Promoter: SFFV
  Cloning method: Unknown
Terms and licenses: Academic/Nonprofit Terms; Industry Terms: Not Available to Industry
Depositor comments: Please see https://rnasensing.bio/ for more details. Please visit https://www.biorxiv.org/content/10.1101/2022.01.28.478207v1 for bioRxiv preprint.
How to cite: EK0302 SFFV-mCherry-SG(Bdnf.s2)SG-EGFP (FLP-IN) was a gift from Xiaojing Gao (Addgene plasmid # 191179 ; http://n2t.net/addgene:191179 ; RRID:Addgene_191179)
