[The description below was written by a language model from this plasmid's Addgene catalogue record and pLannotate feature annotations shown in this document.]
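Description:
EK0302 SFFV-mCherry-SG(Bdnf.s2)SG-EGFP (FLP-IN) is a 6.6 kb mammalian expression plasmid built on a Flp-In-type backbone and deposited as a negative control sensor for an ADAR-editing-based RNA sensing system in human cells. In bacteria it is maintained through a high-copy ColE1/pUC origin and selected with ampicillin via the β-lactamase gene. Remnants of an f1 origin, lac promoter/operator elements and a pBR322 bom region are backbone carry-over.

The payload is a single transcription unit driven by the spleen focus-forming virus (SFFV) LTR promoter and terminated by the bovine growth hormone polyadenylation signal. It encodes mCherry, followed by a partial F2A self-cleaving peptide, an unannotated interval of roughly 200 nt that corresponds by position and by the construct name to the Bdnf.s2 sensor segment with its flanking "SG" elements, and then EGFP. In this sensor design, mCherry reports constitutive expression of the transcript, while EGFP output depends on what happens in the intervening sensor sequence, so the green-to-red ratio reads out sensor activation. The record does not detail the internal structure of the sensor region. It is labelled a negative control, which is consistent with a sensor directed at a Bdnf transcript that is not expected to be present in the test cells, though the record does not state this reasoning.

Downstream sits an FRT site placed directly before a hygromycin resistance coding sequence with an SV40 polyadenylation signal and no intact promoter of its own. This is the standard Flp-In arrangement: FLP-mediated recombination into a genomic FRT landing pad places HygR behind a resident promoter, allowing selection of single-copy, site-specific stable integrants. The plasmid can also be used by transient transfection.
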