Features (pLannotate 1.2.2; 20 found; start..end, strand, type, name):
    176..583     +  promoter       SFFV promoter: spleen focus-forming virus long terminal repeat (LTR) promoter
    597..1304    +  CDS            mCherry: mCherry is a basic (constitutively fluorescent) red fluorescent protein published in 2004, derived from Discosoma sp.. It is reported to be a very rapidly-maturing monomer with low acid sensitivity.
   1341..1399    +  CDS            F2A (fragment): 2A peptide from foot-and-mouth disease virus polyprotein Eukaryotic ribosomes fail to insert a peptide bond between the Gly and Pro residues, yielding separate polypeptides.
   1608..2321    +  CDS            EGFP: EGFP is a basic (constitutively fluorescent) green fluorescent protein published in 1996, derived from Aequorea victoria. It is reported to be a rapidly-maturing weak dimer with moderate acid sensitivity.
   2434..2658    +  polyA_signal   bGH poly(A) signal: bovine growth hormone polyadenylation signal
   2674..2697    +  polyA_signal   bGH poly(A) signal (fragment): bovine growth hormone polyadenylation signal
   2701..2722    +  promoter       SV40 promoter (fragment): SV40 enhancer and early promoter
   2743..2976    +  rep_origin     f1 ori (fragment) (sequence partly withheld): f1 bacteriophage origin of replication; arrow indicates direction of (+) strand synthesis
   2981..3028    +  protein_bind   FRT: FLP-mediated recombination occurs in the 8-bp core sequence TCTAGAAA (Turan and Bode, 2011). FLP recombinase from the Saccharomyces cerevisiae 2μ plasmid
   3036..4058    +  CDS            HygR: aminoglycoside phosphotransferase from E. coli; aph(4)-Ia; confers resistance to hygromycin
   4068..4193    +  CDS            ble (fragment): BLE_KLEPN - Experimental evidence at protein level: Swiss-Prot protein existence level 1. Binding protein with a strong affinity to the bleomycin family of antibiotics. Binds to CL990; an antimitotic-antibiotic compound. From Klebsiella pneumoniae.
   4188..4309    +  polyA_signal   SV40 poly(A) signal: SV40 polyadenylation signal
   4382..4398    -  protein_bind   lac operator: The lac repressor binds to the lac operator to inhibit transcription in E. coli. This inhibition can be relieved by adding lactose or isopropyl-β-D-thiogalactopyranoside (IPTG). lac repressor encoded by lacI
   4406..4436    -  promoter       lac promoter: promoter for the E. coli lac operon
   4451..4472    -  protein_bind   CAP binding site: CAP binding activates transcription in the presence of cAMP. E. coli catabolite activator protein
   4485..4577    -  CDS            lacI (fragment): lac repressor; lacI; The lac repressor binds to the lac operator to inhibit transcription in E. coli. This inhibition can be relieved by adding lactose or isopropyl-β-D-thiogalactopyranoside (IPTG).
   4760..5348    -  rep_origin     ori: high-copy-number ColE1/pMB1/pBR322/pUC origin of replication
   5519..6379    -  CDS            AmpR: β-lactamase; bla; confers resistance to ampicillin, carbenicillin, and related antibiotics
   6380..6484    -  promoter       AmpR promoter: bla
   6543..5       -  misc_feature   bom (fragment) (across the origin): basis of mobility region from pBR322
>Addgene plasmid #191179 | EK0302 SFFV-mCherry-SG(Bdnf.s2)SG-EGFP (FLP-IN) | addgene full sequence | sequence record 375609 | Addgene NGS Result
AGTATCTGCTCCCTGCTTGTGTGTTGGAGGTCGCTGAGTAGTGCGCGAGCAAAATTTAAGCTACAACAAG
GCAAGGCTTGACCGACAATTGCCGATAAAATAAAAGATTTTATTTAGTCTCCAGAAAAAGGGGGGAATGA
AAGACCCCACCTGTAGGTTTGGCAAGCTAGCTGCAGTAACGCCATTTTGCAAGGCATGGAAAAATACCAA
ACCAAGAATAGAGAAGTTCAGATCAAGGGCGGGTACATGAAAATAGCTAACGTTGGGCCAAACAGGATAT
CTGCGGTGAGCAGTTTCGGCCCCGGCCCGGGGCCAAGAACAGATGGTCACCGCAGTTTCGGCCCCGGCCC
GAGGCCAAGAACAGATGGTCCCCAGATATGGCCCAACCCTCAGCAGTTTCTTAAGACCCATCAGATGTTT
CCAGGCTCCCCCAAGGACCTGAAATGACCCTGCGCCTTATTTGAATTAACCAATCAGCCTGCTTCTCGCT
TCTGTTCGCGCGCTTCTGCTTCCCGAGCTCTATAAAAGAGCTCACAACCCCTCACTCGGCGCGCCAGTCC
TCCGACAGACTGAGTCGCCCGGGAAGCTTCGCCACCATGGTGAGCAAGGGCGAGGAGGATAACATGGCCA
TCATCAAGGAGTTCATGCGCTTCAAGGTGCACATGGAGGGCTCCGTGAACGGCCACGAGTTCGAGATCGA
GGGCGAGGGCGAGGGCCGCCCCTACGAGGGCACCCAGACCGCCAAGCTGAAGGTGACCAAGGGTGGCCCC
CTGCCCTTCGCCTGGGACATCCTGTCCCCTCAGTTCATGTACGGCTCCAAGGCCTACGTGAAGCACCCCG
CCGACATTCCCGACTACTTGAAGCTGTCCTTCCCCGAGGGCTTCAAGTGGGAGCGCGTGATGAACTTCGA
GGACGGCGGCGTGGTGACCGTGACCCAGGACTCCTCCCTGCAGGACGGCGAGTTCATCTACAAGGTGAAG
CTGCGCGGCACCAACTTCCCCTCCGACGGCCCCGTAATGCAGAAGAAGACCATGGGCTGGGAGGCCTCCT
CCGAGCGGATGTACCCCGAGGACGGCGCCCTGAAGGGCGAGATCAAGCAGAGGCTGAAGCTGAAGGACGG
CGGCCACTACGACGCTGAGGTCAAGACCACCTACAAGGCCAAGAAGCCCGTGCAGCTGCCCGGCGCCTAC
AACGTCAACATCAAGTTGGACATCACCTCCCACAACGAGGACTACACCATCGTGGAACAGTACGAACGCG
CCGAGGGCCGCCACTCCACCGGCGGCATGGACGAGCTGTACAAGAGCGAAGCCAGACACAAACAGAAAAT
TGTGGCTCCGGTGAAACAGACTTTGAATTTTGACCTTCTGAAGCTGGCGGGAGACGTCGAGTCCAACCCC
GGTCCCGGATCCATTTCCCATCATGCTGCATTAATATCATTATTGCTGTGCCATATTTAGATCCAAAGTT
GCTCCAGGTTAATCCAACTTTATACACAATTAACCGGTGAGGCACGGCATAAGCAAAAGATCGTAGCCCC
AGTAAAGCAAACACTCAACTTCGATCTACTCAAACTCGCAGGTGATGTGGAATCTAATCCAGGACCTGTC
TCAAAGGGCGAGGAACTTTTTACGGGCGTTGTTCCGATCCTCGTCGAATTGGACGGGGACGTTAATGGGC
ATAAATTCTCAGTTAGTGGTGAGGGTGAGGGGGACGCGACATATGGGAAACTTACGCTGAAGTTCATATG
TACCACCGGAAAATTGCCAGTGCCGTGGCCTACTCTCGTCACCACCCTGACATATGGTGTTCAGTGTTTT
AGCCGGTATCCAGACCATATGAAACAGCACGATTTTTTTAAATCCGCTATGCCTGAAGGTTACGTACAGG
AGCGAACGATATTTTTTAAAGACGACGGAAACTACAAAACTAGAGCCGAGGTAAAATTCGAGGGTGACAC
TCTCGTGAACCGGATCGAACTGAAGGGCATAGATTTTAAGGAGGATGGCAATATACTGGGCCACAAGCTC
GAATACAACTATAATTCTCATAATGTCTATATCATGGCGGACAAACAGAAAAACGGCATCAAGGTAAACT
TTAAAATCCGACACAATATTGAGGACGGCTCTGTCCAGCTTGCGGACCATTACCAACAGAACACGCCGAT
AGGGGATGGTCCAGTACTTCTCCCTGATAATCACTATTTGTCTACTCAGTCAGCTCTTAGCAAGGACCCA
AACGAAAAACGGGATCACATGGTCCTTCTTGAGTTCGTCACTGCGGCTGGGATAACACTCGGGATGGACG
AACTGTATAAGTAGGCCGCTCGAGGAGGGCCCGAACAAAAACTCATCTCAGAAGAGGATCTGAATAGCGC
CGTCGACCATCATCATAATCATCATTGAGTTTAAACCCGCTGATCAGCCTCGACTGTGCCTTCTAGTTGC
CAGCCATCTGTTGTTTGCCCCTCCCCCGTGCCTTCCTTGACCCTGGAAGGTGCCACTCCCACTGTCCTTT
CCTAATAAAATGAGGAAATTGCATCGCATTGTCTGAGTAGGTGTCATTCTATTCTGGGGGGTGGGGTGGG
GCAGGACAGCAAGGGGGAGGATTGGGAAGACAATAGCAGGCATGCTGGGGATGCGGTGGGCTCTATGGAG
ATCTATCGATGTTCTGGGGATGCGGTGGGCTCTATGGCTTCTGAGGCGGAAAGAACCAGCTGGGGCTCTA
GGGGGTATCCCC
[124 nt withheld, positions 2743-2866]
C
[91 nt withheld, positions 2868-2958]
AGGGTGATGGTTCACGTACCTAGAAGTTCCTATTCCGAAGTTCCTATTCTCTAGAAAGTATAGGAACTTC
CTTGGCCAAAAAGCCTGAACTCACCGCGACGTCTGTCGAGAAGTTTCTGATCGAAAAGTTCGACAGCGTC
TCCGACCTGATGCAGCTCTCGGAGGGCGAAGAATCTCGTGCTTTCAGCTTCGATGTAGGAGGGCGTGGAT
ATGTCCTGCGGGTAAATAGCTGCGCCGATGGTTTCTACAAAGATCGTTATGTTTATCGGCACTTTGCATC
GGCCGCGCTCCCGATTCCGGAAGTGCTTGACATTGGGGAATTCAGCGAGAGCCTGACCTATTGCATCTCC
CGCCGTGCACAGGGTGTCACGTTGCAAGACCTGCCTGAAACCGAACTGCCCGCTGTTCTGCAGCCGGTCG
CGGAGGCCATGGATGCGATCGCTGCGGCCGATCTTAGCCAGACGAGCGGGTTCGGCCCATTCGGACCGCA
AGGAATCGGTCAATACACTACATGGCGTGATTTCATATGCGCGATTGCTGATCCCCATGTGTATCACTGG
CAAACTGTGATGGACGACACCGTCAGTGCGTCCGTCGCGCAGGCTCTCGATGAGCTGATGCTTTGGGCCG
AGGACTGCCCCGAAGTCCGGCACCTCGTGCACGCGGATTTCGGCTCCAACAATGTCCTGACGGACAATGG
CCGCATAACAGCGGTCATTGACTGGAGCGAGGCGATGTTCGGGGATTCCCAATACGAGGTCGCCAACATC
TTCTTCTGGAGGCCGTGGTTGGCTTGTATGGAGCAGCAGACGCGCTACTTCGAGCGGAGGCATCCGGAGC
TTGCAGGATCGCCGCGGCTCCGGGCGTATATGCTCCGCATTGGTCTTGACCAACTCTATCAGAGCTTGGT
TGACGGCAATTTCGATGATGCAGCTTGGGCGCAGGGTCGATGCGACGCAATCGTCCGATCCGGAGCCGGG
ACTGTCGGGCGTACACAAATCGCCCGCAGAAGCGCGGCCGTCTGGACCGATGGCTGTGTAGAAGTACTCG
CCGATAGTGGAAACCGACGCCCCAGCACTCGTCCGAGGGCAAAGGAATAGCACGTACTACGAGATTTCGA
TTCCACCGCCGCCTTCTATGAAAGGTTGGGCTTCGGAATCGTTTTCCGGGACGCCGGCTGGATGATCCTC
CAGCGCGGGGATCTCATGCTGGAGTTCTTCGCCCACCCCAACTTGTTTATTGCAGCTTATAATGGTTACA
AATAAAGCAATAGCATCACAAATTTCACAAATAAAGCATTTTTTTCACTGCATTCTAGTTGTGGTTTGTC
CAAACTCATCAATGTATCTTATCATGTCTGTATACCGTCGACCTCTAGCTAGAGCTTGGCGTAATCATGG
TCATAGCTGTTTCCTGTGTGAAATTGTTATCCGCTCACAATTCCACACAACATACGAGCCGGAAGCATAA
AGTGTAAAGCCTGGGGTGCCTAATGAGTGAGCTAACTCACATTAATTGCGTTGCGCTCACTGCCCGCTTT
CCAGTCGGGAAACCTGTCGTGCCAGCTGCATTAATGAATCGGCCAACGCGCGGGGAGAGGCGGTTTGCGT
ATTGGGCGCTCTTCCGCTTCCTCGCTCACTGACTCGCTGCGCTCGGTCGTTCGGCTGCGGCGAGCGGTAT
CAGCTCACTCAAAGGCGGTAATACGGTTATCCACAGAATCAGGGGATAACGCAGGAAAGAACATGTGAGC
AAAAGGCCAGCAAAAGGCCAGGAACCGTAAAAAGGCCGCGTTGCTGGCGTTTTTCCATAGGCTCCGCCCC
CCTGACGAGCATCACAAAAATCGACGCTCAAGTCAGAGGTGGCGAAACCCGACAGGACTATAAAGATACC
AGGCGTTTCCCCCTGGAAGCTCCCTCGTGCGCTCTCCTGTTCCGACCCTGCCGCTTACCGGATACCTGTC
CGCCTTTCTCCCTTCGGGAAGCGTGGCGCTTTCTCATAGCTCACGCTGTAGGTATCTCAGTTCGGTGTAG
GTCGTTCGCTCCAAGCTGGGCTGTGTGCACGAACCCCCCGTTCAGCCCGACCGCTGCGCCTTATCCGGTA
ACTATCGTCTTGAGTCCAACCCGGTAAGACACGACTTATCGCCACTGGCAGCAGCCACTGGTAACAGGAT
TAGCAGAGCGAGGTATGTAGGCGGTGCTACAGAGTTCTTGAAGTGGTGGCCTAACTACGGCTACACTAGA
AGAACAGTATTTGGTATCTGCGCTCTGCTGAAGCCAGTTACCTTCGGAAAAAGAGTTGGTAGCTCTTGAT
CCGGCAAACAAACCACCGCTGGTAGCGGTGGTTTTTTTGTTTGCAAGCAGCAGATTACGCGCAGAAAAAA
AGGATCTCAAGAAGATCCTTTGATCTTTTCTACGGGGTCTGACGCTCAGTGGAACGAAAACTCACGTTAA
GGGATTTTGGTCATGAGATTATCAAAAAGGATCTTCACCTAGATCCTTTTAAATTAAAAATGAAGTTTTA
AATCAATCTAAAGTATATATGAGTAAACTTGGTCTGACAGTTACCAATGCTTAATCAGTGAGGCACCTAT
CTCAGCGATCTGTCTATTTCGTTCATCCATAGTTGCCTGACTCCCCGTCGTGTAGATAACTACGATACGG
GAGGGCTTACCATCTGGCCCCAGTGCTGCAATGATACCGCGAGACCCACGCTCACCGGCTCCAGATTTAT
CAGCAATAAACCAGCCAGCCGGAAGGGCCGAGCGCAGAAGTGGTCCTGCAACTTTATCCGCCTCCATCCA
GTCTATTAATTGTTGCCGGGAAGCTAGAGTAAGTAGTTCGCCAGTTAATAGTTTGCGCAACGTTGTTGCC
ATTGCTACAGGCATCGTGGTGTCACGCTCGTCGTTTGGTATGGCTTCATTCAGCTCCGGTTCCCAACGAT
CAAGGCGAGTTACATGATCCCCCATGTTGTGCAAAAAAGCGGTTAGCTCCTTCGGTCCTCCGATCGTTGT
CAGAAGTAAGTTGGCCGCAGTGTTATCACTCATGGTTATGGCAGCACTGCATAATTCTCTTACTGTCATG
CCATCCGTAAGATGCTTTTCTGTGACTGGTGAGTACTCAACCAAGTCATTCTGAGAATAGTGTATGCGGC
GACCGAGTTGCTCTTGCCCGGCGTCAATACGGGATAATACCGCGCCACATAGCAGAACTTTAAAAGTGCT
CATCATTGGAAAACGTTCTTCGGGGCGAAAACTCTCAAGGATCTTACCGCTGTTGAGATCCAGTTCGATG
TAACCCACTCGTGCACCCAACTGATCTTCAGCATCTTTTACTTTCACCAGCGTTTCTGGGTGAGCAAAAA
CAGGAAGGCAAAATGCCGCAAAAAAGGGAATAAGGGCGACACGGAAATGTTGAATACTCATACTCTTCCT
TTTTCAATATTATTGAAGCATTTATCAGGGTTATTGTCTCATGAGCGGATACATATTTGAATGTATTTAG
AAAAATAAACAAATAGGGGTTCCGCGCACATTTCCCCGAAAAGTGCCACCTGACGTCGACGGATCGGGAG
ATCTCCCGATCCCCTATGGTGCACTCTCAGTACAATCTGCTCTGATGCCGCATAGTTAAGCC
